Addgene plasmid #157388: pD649-HAsp-PSG9-COMP5AP-AviTag-9xHis
Purpose: Mammalian expression of secreted protein fused to COMP5AP-AviTag-9xHis.
Depositing lab: Chris Garcia. Depositing organization: Stanford University. Publication: A Human IgSF Cell-Surface Interactome Reveals a Complex Network of Protein-Protein Interactions. Wojtowicz WM, Vielmetter J, Fernandes RA, Siepe DH, Eastman CL, Chisholm GB, Cox S, Klock H, Anderson PW, Rue SM, Miller JJ, Glaser SM, Bragstad ML, Vance J, Lam AW, Lesley SA, Zinn K, Garcia KC. Cell. 2020 Aug 20;182(4):1027-1043.e17. doi: 10.1016/j.cell.2020.07.025. PubMed 32822567.
Backbone
  Vector backbone: pD649
  Backbone size w/o insert (bp): 7153
  Vector type: Mammalian Expression
Growth in bacteria
  Bacterial resistance: Ampicillin, 100 μg/mL
  Growth temperature: 37°C
  Growth strain: DH5alpha
  Copy number: High Copy
Gene/Insert
  Gene/Insert name: PSG9
  Species: H. sapiens (human)
  Insert size (bp): 1176
  Entrez Gene: PSG9 (a.k.a. PS34, PSBG-11, PSBG-9, PSG11, PSGII)
  Promoter: CMV/SP6
  Tag / fusion protein: COMP5AP-AviTag-9xHis (C terminal on backbone)
  Cloning method: Restriction Enzyme; 5′ cloning site GCGGCCGC (not destroyed); 3′ cloning site GGCGCGCC (not destroyed)
  Sequencing primers: 5′ ATTTAGGTGACACTATAG; 3′ CGTCGCACTCCATCACGGTG
Resource information
  A portion of this plasmid was derived from a plasmid made by: synthesis by ThermoFisher
Terms and licenses: Academic/Nonprofit Terms; Industry Terms: Not Available to Industry
Depositor comments: Some plasmids in this collection may have an IS4-like element ISVsa5 family transposase upstream of the CMV promoter.
How to cite: pD649-HAsp-PSG9-COMP5AP-AviTag-9xHis was a gift from Chris Garcia (Addgene plasmid # 157388 ; http://n2t.net/addgene:157388 ; RRID:Addgene_157388)
