[The description below was written by a language model from this plasmid's Addgene catalogue record and pLannotate feature annotations shown in this document.]
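Description:
pD649-HAsp-PSG9-COMP5AP-AviTag-9xHis is a mammalian expression plasmid built on the pD649 backbone for producing a secreted, tagged form of human PSG9 (pregnancy-specific glycoprotein 9). It is propagated in E. coli as a high-copy plasmid through a ColE1/pUC-type origin with ampicillin selection (AmpR). The sequenced record is 8,329 nt, consistent with the stated backbone plus a roughly 1.2 kb insert. Transcription in mammalian cells is driven by the CMV immediate-early enhancer and promoter followed by a fragment of CMV intron A. An SP6 promoter sits just upstream of the coding region, which would allow in vitro transcription and serves as a sequencing primer site. The transcript ends at a bGH polyadenylation signal.

The open reading frame begins with a short secretion signal; the plasmid name calls it "HAsp", whereas the automated annotation matches it to a mouse IgH signal sequence fragment. The PSG9 insert follows, cloned between retained NotI and AscI sites. The feature table labels this region as a PSG1 fragment, most likely reflecting the close homology among PSG family members rather than a different insert. Downstream, on the backbone, are the coiled-coil region of rat cartilage oligomeric matrix protein (COMP), which pentamerizes the fusion, and human placental alkaline phosphatase as an enzymatic reporter. The fusion ends with an AviTag for site-specific enzymatic biotinylation and a polyhistidine tag for purification (9xHis by name, annotated as 8xHis). A separate SV40/EM7-driven cassette carries a puromycin resistance gene with an SV40 poly(A) signal, offering selection in mammalian cells. Small fragments of ble, KanR, lacZα and f1 ori appear to be backbone remnants.

Multimerized, reporter-tagged secreted proteins of this kind are suited to avidity-enhanced detection of weak extracellular binding, in line with the associated study of human IgSF cell-surface protein interactions. The depositor notes that some plasmids in the collection may carry an IS4-like transposase upstream of the CMV promoter, but none is annotated here.
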