Features (pLannotate 1.2.2; 24 found; start..end, strand, type, name):
     77..380     +  enhancer       CMV enhancer: human cytomegalovirus immediate early enhancer
    381..584     +  promoter       CMV promoter: human cytomegalovirus (CMV) immediate early promoter
    720..763     +  intron         CMV intron (fragment): modified intron A from human cytomegalovirus
    815..833     +  promoter       SP6 promoter: promoter for bacteriophage SP6 RNA polymerase
    837..874     +  CDS            IgH signal sequence (fragment): signal sequence from the mouse immunoglobulin heavy chain variable region
    980..2122    +  CDS            PSG1 (fragment): PSG1_HUMAN - Also known as B1G1, PSBG1, PSGGA. Experimental evidence at protein level: Swiss-Prot protein existence level 1. From Homo sapiens (Human).
   2255..2434    +  CDS            Comp (fragment): COMP_RAT - Experimental evidence at protein level: Swiss-Prot protein existence level 1. May play a role in the structural integrity of cartilage via its interaction with other extracellular matrix proteins such as the collagens and fibronectin. Can mediate the interaction of chondrocytes with the cartilage extracellular matrix through interaction with cell surface integrin receptors. Could play a role in the pathogenesis of osteoarthritis. Potent suppressor of apoptosis in both primary chondrocytes and transformed cells. Suppresses apoptosis by blocking the activation of caspase-3 and by indu
   2422..3874    +  CDS            SEAP (fragment): secreted alkaline phosphatase from human placenta The natural enzyme has a C-terminal transmembrane sequence that is replaced by a GPI anchor.
   3899..3940    +  CDS            AviTag™ (fragment): peptide tag that allows for enzymatic biotinylation
   3944..3967    +  CDS            8xHis: 8xHis affinity tag
   4113..4224    +  polyA_signal   bGH poly(A) signal: bovine growth hormone polyadenylation signal
   4225..4333    +  rep_origin     f1 ori (fragment): f1 bacteriophage origin of replication; arrow indicates direction of (+) strand synthesis
   4347..4676    +  promoter       SV40 promoter: SV40 enhancer and early promoter
   4724..4771    +  promoter       EM7 promoter: synthetic bacterial promoter&nbsp
   4790..5389    +  CDS            PuroR (fragment): puromycin N-acetyltransferase; pac from Streptomyces; confers resistance to puromycin
   5399..5524    +  CDS            ble (fragment): BLE_KLEPN - Experimental evidence at protein level: Swiss-Prot protein existence level 1. Binding protein with a strong affinity to the bleomycin family of antibiotics. Binds to CL990; an antimitotic-antibiotic compound. From Klebsiella pneumoniae.
   5519..5640    +  polyA_signal   SV40 poly(A) signal: SV40 polyadenylation signal
   5693..6553    -  CDS            AmpR: β-lactamase; bla; confers resistance to ampicillin, carbenicillin, and related antibiotics
   6556..6652    -  promoter       AmpR promoter (fragment): bla
   6682..6706    -  CDS            KanR (fragment): aminoglycoside phosphotransferase; aph(3')-Ia; confers resistance to kanamycin
   6817..7405    +  rep_origin     ori: high-copy-number ColE1/pMB1/pBR322/pUC origin of replication
   7630..7647    +  terminator     rrnB T2 terminator (fragment): transcription terminator T2 from the E. coli rrnB gene
   7672..7691    -  CDS            lacZα (fragment): LacZα fragment of β-galactosidase; lacZ fragment
   8147..8163    +  protein_bind   lac operator: The lac repressor binds to the lac operator to inhibit transcription in E. coli. This inhibition can be relieved by adding lactose or isopropyl-β-D-thiogalactopyranoside (IPTG). lac repressor encoded by lacI
>Addgene plasmid #157388 | pD649-HAsp-PSG9-COMP5AP-AviTag-9xHis | addgene full sequence | sequence record 385764 | Addgene NGS Result
GGCATTGATTATTGACTAGTTATTAATAGTAATCAATTACGGGGTCATTAGTTCATAGCCCATATATGGA
GTTCCGCGTTACATAACTTACGGTAAATGGCCCGCCTGGCTGACCGCCCAACGACCCCCGCCCATTGACG
TCAATAATGACGTATGTTCCCATAGTAACGCCAATAGGGACTTTCCATTGACGTCAATGGGTGGAGTATT
TACGGTAAACTGCCCACTTGGCAGTACATCAAGTGTATCATATGCCAAGTACGCCCCCTATTGACGTCAA
TGACGGTAAATGGCCCGCCTGGCATTATGCCCAGTACATGACCTTATGGGACTTTCCTACTTGGCAGTAC
ATCTACGTATTAGTCATCGCTATTACCATGGTGATGCGGTTTTGGCAGTACATCAATGGGCGTGGATAGC
GGTTTGACTCACGGGGATTTCCAAGTCTCCACCCCATTGACGTCAATGGGAGTTTGTTTTGGCACCAAAA
TCAACGGGACTTTCCAAAATGTCGTAACAACTCCGCCCCATTGACGCAAATGGGCGGTAGGCGTGTACGG
TGGGAGGTCTATATAAGCAGAGCTCGTTTAGTGAACCGTCAGATCGCCTGGAGACGCCATCCACGCTGTT
TTGACCTCCATAGAAGACACCGGGACCGATCCAGCCTCCGCGGCCGGGAACGGTGCATTGGAACGCGGAT
TCCCCGTGCCAAGAGTGACGTAAGTACCGCCTATAGAGTCTATAGGCCCACCCCCTTGGCTTCGTTAGAA
CGCGGCTACAATTAATACATAACCTTATGTATCATACACATACGATTTAGGTGACACTATAGAATAACAT
CCACTTTGCCTTTCTCTCCACAGGTGTCCACTCCCAGGTCCAACTGCACCTCGGTTCTATCGAAAACGCG
CCTGCTAGCGCCACCATGAAGACCATCATTGCCCTGAGCTACATCTTCTGCCTGGTGTTCGCTGCGGCCG
CCGAAGTGACAATTGAAGCCCAGCCTCCTAAGGTGTCCGAGGGCAAAGATGTGCTGCTGCTGGTGCACAA
CCTGCCTCAGAATCTGCCCGGCTACTTCTGGTACAAGGGCGAGATGACCGACCTGTACCACTACATCATC
AGCTACATCGTGGACGGCAAGATCATCATCTACGGCCCTGCCTACAGCGGCAGAGAAACCGTGTACAGCA
ATGCCAGCCTGCTGATCCAGAACGTGACCAGAAAGGACGCCGGCACCTACACACTGCACATCATCAAGAG
AGGCGACGAGACACGGGAAGAGATCCGGCACTTCACCTTCACACTGTACCTGGAAACCCCTAAGCCTTAC
ATCAGCAGCTCCAATCTGAACCCCAGAGAAGCCATGGAAGCCGTGCGGCTGATCTGCGATCCTGAGACAC
TGGATGCCAGCTACCTGTGGTGGATGAATGGCCAGTCTCTGCCCGTGACACACAGACTGCAGCTGAGCAA
GACCAACAGAACCCTGTACCTGTTCGGCGTGACCAAGTATATCGCTGGCCCCTACGAGTGCGAGATCAGA
AATCCTGTGTCCGCCAGCAGATCTGACCCCGTGACTCTGAATCTGCTGCCCAAGCTGCCCATTCCGTACA
TCACCATCAACAACCTGAATCCGCGCGAGAACAAGGACGTGCTGGCCTTTACCTGCGAGCCCAAGAGCGA
GAACTACACCTACATCTGGTGGCTCAACGGCCAGAGCCTTCCTGTGTCTCCTGGCGTGAAGAGGCCCATC
GAGAACAGAATCCTGATCCTGCCTAGCGTGACCCGGAACGAGACAGGCCCTTACCAGTGCGAAATCCGGG
ATAGATACGGCGGCCTGAGAAGCAACCCTGTGATCCTGAATGTGCTGTACGGCCCCGACCTGCCAAGAAT
CTACCCCAGCTTCACCTACTACAGAAGCGGCGAGAACCTGGACCTGAGCTGCTTCACAGAGAGCAACCCT
CCAGCCGAGTACTTCTGGACCATCAACGGCAAGTTTCAGCAGAGCGGCCAGAAGCTGTTCATTCCTCAGA
TCACCAGAAACCACAGCGGCCTGTACGCCTGCTCTGTGCATAATAGCGCCACCGGCAAAGAAATCAGCAA
GAGCATGACCGTGAAAGTGTCTGGCCCTTGCCACGGCGATCTGACCGAATCTCAATCTGGCGCGCCGGAA
GATCAAGTTGATCCAAGATTGATTGATGGCAAGGGCGGATCTCTGGAGGTGCTGTTCCAGGGACCAGGCG
GAAGCGGCAATCCCGGCGGCGATCTGGCCCCCCAGATGCTGCGCGAGCTGCAGGAGACCAATGCCGCCCT
GCAGGACGTGCGCGAGCTGCTGCGCCACCGCGTGAAGGAGATCACCTTCCTGAAGAACACCGTGATGGAG
TGCGACGCCTGCGGTATGCAGCCCTCTAGAGGCTCCGGCTCCATCATCCCAGTTGAGGAGGAGAACCCGG
ACTTCTGGAACCGCGAGGCAGCCGAGGCCCTGGGTGCCGCCAAGAAGCTGCAGCCTGCACAGACAGCCGC
CAAGAACCTCATCATCTTCCTGGGCGATGGGATGGGGGTGTCTACGGTGACAGCTGCCAGGATCCTAAAA
GGGCAGAAGAAGGACAAACTGGGGCCTGAGATACCCCTGGCCATGGACCGCTTCCCATATGTGGCTCTGT
CCAAGACATACAATGTAGACAAACATGTGCCAGACAGTGGAGCCACAGCCACGGCCTACCTGTGCGGGGT
CAAGGGCAACTTCCAGACCATTGGCTTGAGTGCAGCCGCCCGCTTTAACCAGTGCAACACGACACGCGGC
AACGAGGTCATCTCCGTGATGAATCGGGCCAAGAAAGCAGGGAAGTCAGTGGGAGTGGTAACCACCACAC
GAGTGCAGCACGCCTCGCCAGCCGGCACCTACGCCCACACGGTGAACCGCAACTGGTACTCGGACGCCGA
CGTGCCTGCCTCGGCCCGCCAGGAGGGGTGCCAGGACATCGCTACGCAGCTCATCTCCAACATGGACATT
GACGTGATCCTAGGTGGAGGCCGAAAGTACATGTTTCGCATGGGAACCCCAGACCCTGAGTACCCAGATG
ACTACAGCCAAGGTGGGACCAGGCTGGACGGGAAGAATCTGGTGCAGGAATGGCTGGCGAAGCGCCAGGG
TGCCCGGTATGTGTGGAACCGCACTGAGCTCATGCAGGCTTCCCTGGACCCGTCTGTGACCCATCTCATG
GGTCTCTTTGAGCCTGGAGACATGAAATACGAGATCCACCGAGACTCCACACTGGACCCCTCCCTGATGG
AGATGACAGAGGCTGCCCTGCGCCTGCTGAGCAGGAACCCCCGCGGCTTCTTCCTCTTCGTGGAGGGTGG
TCGCATCGACCATGGTCATCATGAAAGCAGGGCTTACCGGGCACTGACTGAGACGATCATGTTCGACGAC
GCCATTGAGAGGGCGGGCCAGCTCACCAGCGAGGAGGACACGCTGAGCCTCGTCACTGCCGACCACTCCC
ACGTCTTCTCCTTCGGAGGCTACCCCCTGCGAGGGAGCTCCATCTTCGGGCTGGCCCCTGGCAAGGCCCG
GGACAGGAAGGCCTACACGGTCCTCCTATACGGAAACGGTCCAGGCTATGTGCTCAAGGACGGCGCCCGG
CCGGATGTTACCGAGAGCGAGAGCGGGAGCCCCGAGTATCGGCAGCAGTCAGCAGTGCCCCTGGACGAAG
AGACCCACGCAGGCGAGGACGTGGCGGTGTTCGCGCGCGGCCCGCAGGCGCACCTGGTTCACGGCGTGCA
GGAGCAGACCTTCATAGCGCACGTCATGGCCTTCGCCGCCTGCCTGGAGCCCTACACCGCCTGCGACCTG
GCGCCCCCCGCCGGCACCACCGACGCCGCGCACCCGGGTGGCGGAGGACTGAACGACATCTTCGAGGCTC
AGAAAATCGAATGGCACGAACATCACCATCACCATCACCATCACCATTAAGGCCGGCCTGTAGTCACTGG
CACAACGCGTTACCCGGTAAGCCAATCGGGTATACACGGTCGTCATACTGCAGACAGGGTTCTTCTACTT
TGCAAGATAGTCTTGAGTAGTAAAATAAATAGATAGAGAAAATCAGCCTCGACTGTGCCTTCTAGTTGCC
AGCCATCTGTTGTTTGCCCCTCCCCCGTGCCTTCCTTGACCCTGGAAGGTGCCACTCCCACTGTCCTTTC
CTAATAAAATGAGGAAATTGCATCACAACACTCAACCCTATCTCGGTCTATTCTTTTGATTTATAAGGGA
TTTTGCCGATTTCGGCCTATTGGTTAAAAAATGAGCTGATTTAACAAAAATTTAACGCGAATTAATTCTG
TGGAATGTGTGTCAGTTAGGGTGTGGAAAGTCCCCAGGCTCCCCAGCAGGCAGAAGTATGCAAAGCATGC
ATCTCAATTAGTCAGCAACCAGGTGTGGAAAGTCCCCAGGCTCCCCAGCAGGCAGAAGTATGCAAAGCAT
GCATCTCAATTAGTCAGCAACCATAGTCCCGCCCCTAACTCCGCCCATCCCGCCCCTAACTCCGCCCAGT
TCCGCCCATTCTCCGCCCCATGGCTGACTAATTTTTTTTATTTATGCAGAGGCCGAGGCCGCCTCTGCCT
CTGAGCTATTCCAGAAGTAGTGAGGAGGCTTTTTTGGAGGCCTAGGCTTTTGCAAAAAGCTCCCGGGAGC
TTGTATATCCATTTTCGGATCTGATCAGCACGTGTTGACAATTAATCATCGGCATAGTATATCGGCATAG
TATAATACGACAAGGTGAGGAACTAAACCATGACCGAGTACAAGCCCACGGTGCGCCTCGCCACCCGCGA
CGACGTCCCCAGGGCCGTACGCACCCTCGCCGCCGCGTTCGCCGACTACCCCGCCACGCGCCACACCGTC
GATCCGGACCGCCACATCGAGCGGGTCACCGAGCTGCAAGAACTCTTCCTCACGCGCGTCGGGCTCGACA
TCGGCAAGGTGTGGGTCGCGGACGACGGCGCCGCGGTGGCGGTCTGGACCACGCCGGAGAGCGTCGAAGC
GGGGGCGGTGTTCGCCGAGATCGGCCCGCGCATGGCCGAGTTGAGCGGTTCCCGGCTGGCCGCGCAGCAA
CAGATGGAAGGCCTCCTGGCGCCGCACCGGCCCAAGGAGCCCGCGTGGTTCCTGGCCACCGTCGGCGTCT
CGCCCGACCACCAGGGCAAGGGTCTGGGCAGCGCCGTCGTGCTCCCCGGAGTGGAGGCGGCCGAGCGCGC
CGGGGTGCCCGCCTTCCTGGAGACATCCGCGCCCCGCAACCTCCCCTTCTACGAGCGGCTCGGCTTCACC
GTCACCGCCGACGTCGAGGTGCCCGAAGGACCGCGCACCTGGTGCATGACCCGCAAGCCCGGTGCCTGAC
ACGTGCTACGAGATTTCGATTCCACCGCCGCCTTCTATGAAAGGTTGGGCTTCGGAATCGTTTTCCGGGA
CGCCGGCTGGATGATCCTCCAGCGCGGGGATCTCATGCTGGAGTTCTTCGCCCACCCCAACTTGTTTATT
GCAGCTTATAATGGTTACAAATAAAGCAATAGCATCACAAATTTCACAAATAAAGCATTTTTTTCACTGC
ATTCTAGTTGTGGTTTGTCCAAACTCATCAATGTATCTTATCATGTCTGTATACCGTCGACCTCTAGCTA
GAGCTTGGCGTAATCATGGTCATTACCAATGCTTAATCAGTGAGGCACCTATCTCAGCGATCTGTCTATT
TCGTTCATCCATAGTTGCCTGACTCCCCGTCGTGTAGATAACTACGATACGGGAGGGCTTACCATCTGGC
CCCAGCGCTGCGATGATACCGCGAGAACCACGCTCACCGGCTCCGGATTTATCAGCAATAAACCAGCCAG
CCGGAAGGGCCGAGCGCAGAAGTGGTCCTGCAACTTTATCCGCCTCCATCCAGTCTATTAATTGTTGCCG
GGAAGCTAGAGTAAGTAGTTCGCCAGTTAATAGTTTGCGCAACGTTGTTGCCATCGCTACAGGCATCGTG
GTGTCACGCTCGTCGTTTGGTATGGCTTCATTCAGCTCCGGTTCCCAACGATCAAGGCGAGTTACATGAT
CCCCCATGTTGTGCAAAAAAGCGGTTAGCTCCTTCGGTCCTCCGATCGTTGTCAGAAGTAAGTTGGCCGC
AGTGTTATCACTCATGGTTATGGCAGCACTGCATAATTCTCTTACTGTCATGCCATCCGTAAGATGCTTT
TCTGTGACTGGTGAGTACTCAACCAAGTCATTCTGAGAATAGTGTATGCGGCGACCGAGTTGCTCTTGCC
CGGCGTCAATACGGGATAATACCGCGCCACATAGCAGAACTTTAAAAGTGCTCATCATTGGAAAACGTTC
TTCGGGGCGAAAACTCTCAAGGATCTTACCGCTGTTGAGATCCAGTTCGATGTAACCCACTCGTGCACCC
AACTGATCTTCAGCATCTTTTACTTTCACCAGCGTTTCTGGGTGAGCAAAAACAGGAAGGCAAAATGCCG
CAAAAAAGGGAATAAGGGCGACACGGAAATGTTGAATACTCATATTCTTCCTTTTTCAATATTATTGAAG
CATTTATCAGGGTTATTGTCTCATGAGCGGATACATATTTGAATGTATTTAGAAAAATAAACAAATAGGG
GTCAGTGTTACAACCAATTAACCAATTCTGAACATTATCGCGAGCCCATTTATACCTGAATATGGCTCAT
AACACCCCTTGCTCATGACCAAAATCCCTTAACGTGAGTTACGCGCGCGTCGTTCCACTGAGCGTCAGAC
CCCGTAGAAAAGATCAAAGGATCTTCTTGAGATCCTTTTTTTCTGCGCGTAATCTGCTGCTTGCAAACAA
AAAAACCACCGCTACCAGCGGTGGTTTGTTTGCCGGATCAAGAGCTACCAACTCTTTTTCCGAAGGTAAC
TGGCTTCAGCAGAGCGCAGATACCAAATACTGTTCTTCTAGTGTAGCCGTAGTTAGCCCACCACTTCAAG
AACTCTGTAGCACCGCCTACATACCTCGCTCTGCTAATCCTGTTACCAGTGGCTGCTGCCAGTGGCGATA
AGTCGTGTCTTACCGGGTTGGACTCAAGACGATAGTTACCGGATAAGGCGCAGCGGTCGGGCTGAACGGG
GGGTTCGTGCACACAGCCCAGCTTGGAGCGAACGACCTACACCGAACTGAGATACCTACAGCGTGAGCTA
TGAGAAAGCGCCACGCTTCCCGAAGGGAGAAAGGCGGACAGGTATCCGGTAAGCGGCAGGGTCGGAACAG
GAGAGCGCACGAGGGAGCTTCCAGGGGGAAACGCCTGGTATCTTTATAGTCCTGTCGGGTTTCGCCACCT
CTGACTTGAGCGTCGATTTTTGTGATGCTCGTCAGGGGGGCGGAGCCTATGGAAAAACGCCAGCAACGCG
GCCTTTTTACGGTTCCTGGCCTTTTGCTGGCCTTTTGCTCACATGTTCTTTCCTGCGTTATCCCCTGATT
CTGTGGATAACCGTATTACCGCCTTTGAGTGAGCTGATACCGCTCGCCGCAGCCGAACGACCGAGCGCAG
CGAGTCAGTGAGCGAGGAAGCGGAAGGCGAGAGTAGGGAACTGCCAGGCATCAAACTAAGCAGAAGGCCC
CTGACGGATGGCCTTTTTGCGTTTCTACAAACTCTTTCTGTGTTGTAAAACGACGGCCAGTCTTAAGCTC
GGGCCCCCTGGGCGGTTCTGATAACGAGTAATCGTTAATCCGCAAATAACGTAAAAACCCGCTTCGGCGG
GTTTTTTTATGGGGGGAGTTTAGGGAAAGAGCATTTGTCAGAATATTTAAGGGCGCCTGTCACTTTGCTT
GATATATGAGAATTATTTAACCTTATAAATGAGAAAAAAGCAACGCACTTTAAATAAGATACGTTGCTTT
TTCGATTGATGAACACCTATAATTAAACTATTCATCTATTATTTATGATTTTTTGTATATACAATATTTC
TAGTTTGTTAAAGAGAATTAAGAAAATAAATCTCGAAAATAATAAAGGGAAAATCAGTTTTTGATATCAA
AATTATACATGTCAACGATAATACAAAATATAATACAAACTATAAGATGTTATCAGTATTTATTATCATT
TAGAATAAATTTTGTGTCGCCCTTAATTGTGAGCGGATAACAATTACGAGCTTCATGCACAGTGGCGTTG
ACTCAATATTGGCCATTAGCCATATTATTCATTGGTTATATAGCATAAATCAATATTGGCTATTGGCCAT
TGCATACGTTGTATCTATATCATAATATGTACATTTATATTGGCTCATGTCCAATATGACCGCCATGTT
