>Addgene plasmid #157388 | pD649-HAsp-PSG9-COMP5AP-AviTag-9xHis | depositor partial sequence | sequence record 303886 | insert (secreted protein)
GAAGTGACAATTGAAGCCCAGCCTCCTAAGGTGTCCGAGGGCAAAGATGTGCTGCTGCTGGTGCACAACC
TGCCTCAGAATCTGCCCGGCTACTTCTGGTACAAGGGCGAGATGACCGACCTGTACCACTACATCATCAG
CTACATCGTGGACGGCAAGATCATCATCTACGGCCCTGCCTACAGCGGCAGAGAAACCGTGTACAGCAAT
GCCAGCCTGCTGATCCAGAACGTGACCAGAAAGGACGCCGGCACCTACACACTGCACATCATCAAGAGAG
GCGACGAGACACGGGAAGAGATCCGGCACTTCACCTTCACACTGTACCTGGAAACCCCTAAGCCTTACAT
CAGCAGCTCCAATCTGAACCCCAGAGAAGCCATGGAAGCCGTGCGGCTGATCTGCGATCCTGAGACACTG
GATGCCAGCTACCTGTGGTGGATGAATGGCCAGTCTCTGCCCGTGACACACAGACTGCAGCTGAGCAAGA
CCAACAGAACCCTGTACCTGTTCGGCGTGACCAAGTATATCGCTGGCCCCTACGAGTGCGAGATCAGAAA
TCCTGTGTCCGCCAGCAGATCTGACCCCGTGACTCTGAATCTGCTGCCCAAGCTGCCCATTCCGTACATC
ACCATCAACAACCTGAATCCGCGCGAGAACAAGGACGTGCTGGCCTTTACCTGCGAGCCCAAGAGCGAGA
ACTACACCTACATCTGGTGGCTCAACGGCCAGAGCCTTCCTGTGTCTCCTGGCGTGAAGAGGCCCATCGA
GAACAGAATCCTGATCCTGCCTAGCGTGACCCGGAACGAGACAGGCCCTTACCAGTGCGAAATCCGGGAT
AGATACGGCGGCCTGAGAAGCAACCCTGTGATCCTGAATGTGCTGTACGGCCCCGACCTGCCAAGAATCT
ACCCCAGCTTCACCTACTACAGAAGCGGCGAGAACCTGGACCTGAGCTGCTTCACAGAGAGCAACCCTCC
AGCCGAGTACTTCTGGACCATCAACGGCAAGTTTCAGCAGAGCGGCCAGAAGCTGTTCATTCCTCAGATC
ACCAGAAACCACAGCGGCCTGTACGCCTGCTCTGTGCATAATAGCGCCACCGGCAAAGAAATCAGCAAGA
GCATGACCGTGAAAGTGTCTGGCCCTTGCCACGGCGATCTGACCGAATCTCAATCT
